>Addgene plasmid #14578 | pLNCX chick v-src | addgene partial sequence | sequence record 21360 | LNCX 5'-AGCTCGTTTAGTGAACCGTCAGATC-3'
ACGCTGTTTTGACCTCATAGAAGACACCGGGACCGATCCAGCCTCCGCGGCCCCAAGCTTATCGATAAGC
TGATCCCCTGTTTTGCCCTTAGACTATTCAAGTTGCCTCTGTGGATTAGGGCTGGAGGCAGCTCGGATGG
TCTGACGGCCAGATAAGGCAGGAAAGACAGCTATTGGTAATTGTGAAATACGCTTTTGTCTGTGTGCTGC
AGGAGCTGAGCTGACTCTGCTGGTGGCCTCGCGTACCACTGTGGCCAGGCGGTAGCTGGGACGTGCAGCC
GACCACCATGGGGAGTAGCAAGAGCAAGCCTAAGGACCCCAGCCAGCGCCGGCGCAGCCTGGAGCCACCC
GACAGCACCCACCACGGGGGATTCCCAGCCTCGCAGACCCCCAACAAGACAGCAGCCCCCGACACGCACC
GCACCCCCAGCCGCTCCTTCGGGACCGTGGCCACCGAGCCCAAGCTCTTCGGGGACTTCAACACTTCTGA
CACCGTTACGTCGCCGCAGCGTGCCGGGGCACTGGCTGGCGGCGTCACCACTTTCGTGGCTCTCTACGAC
TACGAGTCCTGGATTGAAACGGACTTGTCCTTCAAGAAAGGAGAACGCCTGCAGATTGTCAACAACACGG
AAGGTAACTGGTGGCTGGCTCATTCCGTGACTACAGGACAGACGGGCTACATCCCCAGTAACTATGTCGC
GCCCTCAGACTCCAT
