[The description below was written by a language model from this plasmid's Addgene catalogue record.]
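Description:
pLNCX chick v-src is a retroviral mammalian expression plasmid built on the pLNCX backbone (about 6.6 kb without insert), carrying an approximately 1.9 kb insert encoding v-Src, the Rous sarcoma virus oncogene related to chicken (G. gallus) c-Src. The insert was placed into the vector by restriction cloning at a ClaI site, which is retained at both the 5′ and 3′ junctions. Because the same enzyme flanks both ends, the cloning was non-directional, and the record does not comment on how orientation was verified. In bacteria the plasmid is maintained at high copy under ampicillin selection.

No feature table accompanies the entry, so the regulatory elements are not itemised. By its standard design, and as its name indicates, pLNCX is a Moloney murine leukaemia virus-derived vector arranged as LTR, neomycin resistance gene, internal CMV immediate-early promoter and cloning site. The 5′ LTR and packaging signal drive production and encapsidation of the genomic RNA and expression of the neomycin marker, while the CMV promoter drives the inserted gene. This matches the recorded mammalian selectable marker, neomycin resistance selected with G418. Such vectors lack the viral structural genes, so they are introduced into a packaging cell line to produce replication-defective particles that stably integrate the cassette into dividing target cells. The plasmid can also be transfected directly.

v-Src is a constitutively active non-receptor tyrosine kinase. Although the record states no specific purpose, a construct of this kind is typically used to generate stable v-Src-expressing cell populations for studies of oncogenic transformation and Src-dependent signalling.
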