Addgene plasmid #14578: pLNCX chick v-src
Depositing lab: Joan Brugge. Depositing organization: Harvard Medical School.
Backbone
  Vector backbone: pLNCX
  Backbone manufacturer: BD Biosciences
  Backbone size w/o insert (bp): 6600
  Vector type: Mammalian Expression, Retroviral
  Selectable markers: Neomycin (select with G418)
Growth in bacteria
  Bacterial resistance: Ampicillin, 100 μg/mL
  Growth temperature: 37°C
  Growth strain: DH5alpha
  Copy number: High Copy
Gene/Insert
  Gene/Insert name: v-Src (alt names: v-src sarcoma viral oncogene; RSV src)
  Species: G. gallus (chicken)
  Insert size (bp): 1900
  Entrez Gene: SRC (a.k.a. PP60C-SCR, SDR, c-src)
  Cloning method: Restriction Enzyme; 5′ cloning site ClaI (not destroyed); 3′ cloning site ClaI (not destroyed)
  Sequencing primers: 5′ LNCX primer
Terms and licenses: Academic/Nonprofit Terms; Industry Terms: Not Available to Industry
How to cite: pLNCX chick v-src was a gift from Joan Brugge (Addgene plasmid # 14578 ; http://n2t.net/addgene:14578 ; RRID:Addgene_14578)
